Addgene plasmid #123457: TRBV27
Purpose: construction of TCR
Depositing lab: Catherine Wu. Depositing organization: Dana-Farber Cancer Institute. Publication: A cloning and expression system to probe T-cell receptor specificity and assess functional avidity to neoantigens. Hu Z, Anandappa AJ, Sun J, Kim J, Leet DE, Bozym DJ, Chen C, Williams L, Shukla SA, Zhang W, Tabbaa D, Steelman S, Olive O, Livak KJ, Kishi H, Muraguchi A, Guleria I, Stevens J, Lane WJ, Burkhardt UE, Fritsch EF, Neuberg D, Ott PA, Keskin DB, Hacohen N, Wu CJ. Blood. 2018 Nov 1;132(18):1911-1921. doi: 10.1182/blood-2018-04-843763. Epub 2018 Aug 27. PubMed 30150207.
Backbone
  Vector backbone: pUC57-kanamycin
  Vector type: Bacterial Expression
Growth in bacteria
  Bacterial resistance: Kanamycin, 50 μg/mL
  Growth temperature: 37°C
  Growth strain: DH5alpha
  Copy number: High Copy
Gene/Insert
  Gene/Insert name: TRBV27
  Species: H. sapiens (human)
  Mutation: WT
  Entrez Gene: TRBV27 (a.k.a. TCRBV14S1, TCRBV27S1)
  Cloning method: Unknown
Terms and licenses: Academic/Nonprofit Terms; Industry Terms: Not Available to Industry
Depositor comments: Cloning Method: Golden Gate.
How to cite: TRBV27 was a gift from Catherine Wu (Addgene plasmid # 123457 ; http://n2t.net/addgene:123457 ; RRID:Addgene_123457)
