[The description below was written by a language model from this plasmid's Addgene catalogue record and pLannotate feature annotations shown in this document.]
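Description:
TRBV27 is a small (about 3.4 kb) bacterial cloning plasmid built on the pUC57-kanamycin backbone. It carries the wild-type human T-cell receptor beta variable gene segment TRBV27 as a reusable building block for assembling full T-cell receptors. It replicates in E. coli at high copy number from the ColE1/pUC-type origin and is selected with kanamycin through the aph(3')-Ia (KanR) gene. The remaining backbone annotations are standard pUC remnants: a lac promoter with its operator and CAP binding site, a disrupted lacZα fragment flanking the insert, and short fragments of lacI, rop and the bom region. Although the catalogue lists the vector type as bacterial expression, the record shows no dedicated expression cassette for the insert, and the plasmid appears to serve as a storage and donor vector.

The automated annotation places a roughly 320 bp variable-region coding fragment in the cloning site and labels it TRBV28. This is most plausibly a nearest-homologue call for the deposited TRBV27 segment rather than a different insert, but the record does not resolve the discrepancy. Immediately downstream is a coding sequence annotated as the TCR alpha constant region (TRAC). The catalogue entry does not mention this element, and it suggests the module pairs a beta variable segment with an alpha constant region for a linked-chain TCR design; how the two are joined is not stated. The depositor notes Golden Gate as the cloning method, consistent with a library of V-segment modules combined with CDR3/J sequences to reconstruct TCRs. The stated purpose is TCR construction, for a cloning and expression system that probes TCR specificity and functional avidity to neoantigens.
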