Features (pLannotate 1.2.2; 11 found; start..end, strand, type, name):
    137..236     +  misc_feature   bom (fragment): basis of mobility region from pBR322
    242..399     -  CDS            lacZα (fragment): LacZα fragment of β-galactosidase; lacZ fragment
    453..776     +  CDS            TRBV28 (fragment): TVB28_HUMAN - Also known as TCRBV3S1 From Homo sapiens (Human).
    839..1246    +  CDS            TRAC: TRAC_HUMAN - Also known as TCRA. Experimental evidence at protein level: Swiss-Prot protein existence level 1. Constant region of T cell receptor (TR) alpha chain (PubMed:24600447). Alpha-beta T cell receptors are antigen specific receptors which are essential to the immune response and are present on the cell surface of T lymphocytes. Recognize peptide-major histocompatibility (MH) (pMH) complexes that are displayed by antigen presenting cells (APC), a prerequisite for efficient T cell adaptive immunity against pathogens (PubMed:25493333). Binding of alpha-beta TR to pMH complex initiates TR-
   1352..1368    -  protein_bind   lac operator: The lac repressor binds to the lac operator to inhibit transcription in E. coli. This inhibition can be relieved by adding lactose or isopropyl-β-D-thiogalactopyranoside (IPTG). lac repressor encoded by lacI
   1376..1406    -  promoter       lac promoter: promoter for the E. coli lac operon
   1421..1442    -  protein_bind   CAP binding site: CAP binding activates transcription in the presence of cAMP. E. coli catabolite activator protein
   1455..1547    -  CDS            lacI (fragment): lac repressor; lacI; The lac repressor binds to the lac operator to inhibit transcription in E. coli. This inhibition can be relieved by adding lactose or isopropyl-β-D-thiogalactopyranoside (IPTG).
   1730..2318    -  rep_origin     ori: high-copy-number ColE1/pMB1/pBR322/pUC origin of replication
   2496..3305    -  CDS            KanR: aminoglycoside phosphotransferase; aph(3')-Ia; confers resistance to kanamycin in bacteria or G418 (Geneticin®) in eukaryotes
   3412..35      +  CDS            rop (fragment) (across the origin): Rop protein, which maintains plasmids at low copy number; rop
>Addgene plasmid #123457 | TRBV27 | addgene full sequence | sequence record 245039 | Addgene NGS Result
TCGCGCGTTTCGGTGATGACGGTGAAAACCTCTGACACATGCAGCTCCCGGAGACGGTCACAGCTTGTCT
GTAAGCGGATGCCGGGAGCAGACAAGCCCGTCAGGGCGCGTCAGCGGGTGTTGGCGGGTGTCGGGGCTGG
CTTAACTATGCGGCATCAGAGCAGATTGTACTGAGAGTGCACCATATGCGGTGTGAAATACCGCACAGAT
GCGTAAGGAGAAAATACCGCATCAGGCGCCATTCGCCATTCAGGCTGCGCAACTGTTGGGAAGGGCGATC
GGTGCGGGCCTCTTCGCTATTACGCCAGCTGGCGAAAGGGGGATGTGCTGCAAGGCGATTAAGTTGGGTA
ACGCCAGGGTTTTCCCAGTCACGACGTTGTAAAACGACGGCCAGAGAATTCGAGCTCGGTACCTCGCGAA
TACATCTAGATGGGGATCCACCGGTCGCCACCATGGGCCCCCAGCTCCTTGGCTATGTGGTCCTTTGCCT
TCTAGGAGCAGGCCCCCTGGAAGCCCAAGTGACCCAGAACCCAAGATACCTCATCACAGTGACTGGAAAG
AAGTTAACAGTGACTTGTTCTCAGAATATGAACCATGAGTATATGTCCTGGTATCGACAAGACCCAGGGC
TGGGCTTAAGGCAGATCTACTATTCAATGAATGTTGAGGTGACTGATAAGGGAGATGTTCCTGAAGGGTA
CAAAGTCTCTCGAAAAGAGAAGAGGAATTTCCCCCTGATCCTGGAGTCGCCCAGCCCCAACCAGACCTCT
CTGTACGAGACCTAAGGTGGTGGTGGTTCTGGTTCTGGTTCTGGTGGTGGTTCTGGTGGTGGTCTCTTGA
CCCTGCCGTGTACCAGCTGAGAGACTCTAAATCCAGTGACAAGTCTGTCTGCCTATTCACCGATTTTGAT
TCTCAAACAAATGTGTCACAAAGTAAGGATTCTGATGTGTATATCACAGACAAAACTGTGCTAGACATGA
GGTCTATGGACTTCAAGAGCAACAGTGCTGTGGCCTGGAGCAACAAATCTGACTTTGCATGTGCAAACGC
CTTCAACAACAGCATTATTCCAGAAGACACCTTCTTCCCCAGCCCAGAAAGTTCCTGTGATGTCAAGCTG
GTCGAGAAAAGCTTTGAAACAGATACGAACCTAAACTTTCAAAACCTGTCAGTGATTGGGTTCCGAATCC
TCCTCCTGAAAGTGGCCGGGTTTAATCTGCTCATGACGCTGCGGCTGTGGTCCAGCTAAAGCGGCCGCGT
CGACAATCAAATCGGATCCCGGGCCCGTCGACTGCAGAGGCCTGCATGCAAGCTTGGTGTAATCATGGTC
ATAGCTGTTTCCTGTGTGAAATTGTTATCCGCTCACAATTCCACACAACATACGAGCCGGAAGCATAAAG
TGTAAAGCCTGGGGTGCCTAATGAGTGAGCTAACTCACATTAATTGCGTTGCGCTCACTGCCCGCTTTCC
AGTCGGGAAACCTGTCGTGCCAGCTGCATTAATGAATCGGCCAACGCGCGGGGAGAGGCGGTTTGCGTAT
TGGGCGCTCTTCCGCTTCCTCGCTCACTGACTCGCTGCGCTCGGTCGTTCGGCTGCGGCGAGCGGTATCA
GCTCACTCAAAGGCGGTAATACGGTTATCCACAGAATCAGGGGATAACGCAGGAAAGAACATGTGAGCAA
AAGGCCAGCAAAAGGCCAGGAACCGTAAAAAGGCCGCGTTGCTGGCGTTTTTCCATAGGCTCCGCCCCCC
TGACGAGCATCACAAAAATCGACGCTCAAGTCAGAGGTGGCGAAACCCGACAGGACTATAAAGATACCAG
GCGTTTCCCCCTGGAAGCTCCCTCGTGCGCTCTCCTGTTCCGACCCTGCCGCTTACCGGATACCTGTCCG
CCTTTCTCCCTTCGGGAAGCGTGGCGCTTTCTCATAGCTCACGCTGTAGGTATCTCAGTTCGGTGTAGGT
CGTTCGCTCCAAGCTGGGCTGTGTGCACGAACCCCCCGTTCAGCCCGACCGCTGCGCCTTATCCGGTAAC
TATCGTCTTGAGTCCAACCCGGTAAGACACGACTTATCGCCACTGGCAGCAGCCACTGGTAACAGGATTA
GCAGAGCGAGGTATGTAGGCGGTGCTACAGAGTTCTTGAAGTGGTGGCCTAACTACGGCTACACTAGAAG
AACAGTATTTGGTATCTGCGCTCTGCTGAAGCCAGTTACCTTCGGAAAAAGAGTTGGTAGCTCTTGATCC
GGCAAACAAACCACCGCTGGTAGCGGTGGTTTTTTTGTTTGCAAGCAGCAGATTACGCGCAGAAAAAAAG
GATCTCAAGAAGATCCTTTGATCTTTTCTACGGGGTCTGACGCTCAGTGGAACGAAAACTCACGTTAAGG
GATTTTGGTCATGAGATTATCAAAAAGGATCTTCACCTAGATCCTTTTAAATTAAAAATGAAGTTTTAAA
TCAAGCCCAATCTGAATAATGTTACAACCAATTAACCAATTCTGATTAGAAAAACTCATCGAGCATCAAA
TGAAACTGCAATTTATTCATATCAGGATTATCAATACCATATTTTTGAAAAAGCCGTTTCTGTAATGAAG
GAGAAAACTCACCGAGGCAGTTCCATAGGATGGCAAGATCCTGGTATCGGTCTGCGATTCCGACTCGTCC
AACATCAATACAACCTATTAATTTCCCCTCGTCAAAAATAAGGTTATCAAGTGAGAAATCACCATGAGTG
ACGACTGAATCCGGTGAGAATGGCAAAAGTTTATGCATTTCTTTCCAGACTTGTTCAACAGGCCAGCCAT
TACGCTCGTCATCAAAATCACTCGCATCAACCAAACCGTTATTCATTCGTGATTGCGCCTGAGCGAGACG
AAATACGCGATCGCTGTTAAAAGGACAATTACAAACAGGAATCGAATGCAACCGGCGCAGGAACACTGCC
AGCGCATCAACAATATTTTCACCTGAATCAGGATATTCTTCTAATACCTGGAATGCTGTTTTTCCGGGGA
TCGCAGTGGTGAGTAACCATGCATCATCAGGAGTACGGATAAAATGCTTGATGGTCGGAAGAGGCATAAA
TTCCGTCAGCCAGTTTAGTCTGACCATCTCATCTGTAACATCATTGGCAACGCTACCTTTGCCATGTTTC
AGAAACAACTCTGGCGCATCGGGCTTCCCATACAAGCGATAGATTGTCGCACCTGATTGCCCGACATTAT
CGCGAGCCCATTTATACCCATATAAATCAGCATCCATGTTGGAATTTAATCGCGGCCTCGACGTTTCCCG
TTGAATATGGCTCATAACACCCCTTGTATTACTGTTTATGTAAGCAGACAGTTTTATTGTTCATGATGAT
ATATTTTTATCTTGTGCAATGTAACATCAGAGATTTTGAGACACGGGCCAGAGCTGCA
